Addgene plasmid #140624: pQCascade-IS1
Purpose: Expresses V. cholerae TniQ, Cas8, Cas7, and Cas6 and crRNA-IS1. The crRNA-IS1 targets IS1 loci in Escherchia coli.
Depositing lab: Sheng Yang. Depositing organization: CAS Center for Excellence in Molecular Plant Sciences ("CEMPS"). Publication: Multicopy chromosomal integration using CRISPR-associated transposases. Zhang Y, Sun X, Wang Q, Xu J, Dong F, Yang S, Yang J, Zhang Z, Qian Y, Chen J, Zhang J, Liu Y, Tao R, Jiang Y, Yang J, Yang S. ACS Synth Biol. 2020 Jun 17. doi: 10.1021/acssynbio.0c00073. PubMed 32551502.
Backbone
  Vector backbone: pCDFDuet-1
  Vector type: Bacterial Expression, CRISPR ; Transposon
Growth in bacteria
  Bacterial resistance: Spectinomycin, 50 μg/mL
  Growth temperature: 37°C
  Growth strain: DH5alpha
  Copy number: High Copy
Gene/Insert
  Gene/Insert name: VchTniQ, VchCas8, VchCas7, VchCas6, crRNA-IS1
  gRNA/shRNA sequence: ccatgggtgaactgccgagtaggtagctgataactggcacggctgggacggaagtcgctgtcgttcgtgaactgccgagtaggtagctgataacggatcc
  Species: Vibrio cholera
  Cloning method: Restriction Enzyme; 5′ cloning site Unknown (unknown if destroyed); 3′ cloning site Unknown (unknown if destroyed)
Terms and licenses: Academic/Nonprofit Terms; Industry Terms: Not Available to Industry
Depositor comments: An unexpected 65 bp insertion was detected in the origin of replication, comparing to the sequence of the backbone plasmid pCDFDuet-1. But, the plasmid has been proven to work normally.
How to cite: pQCascade-IS1 was a gift from Sheng Yang (Addgene plasmid # 140624 ; http://n2t.net/addgene:140624 ; RRID:Addgene_140624)
