[The description below was written by a language model from this plasmid's Addgene catalogue record and pLannotate feature annotations shown in this document.]
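Description:
pQCascade-IS1 is an 8.5 kb bacterial expression plasmid built on pCDFDuet-1 that supplies the RNA-guided DNA-targeting module of a Vibrio cholerae CRISPR-associated transposase system. It replicates in E. coli from the CloDF13 origin, which is compatible with other common origins and so allows co-maintenance with partner plasmids. Selection is by spectinomycin through the aadA (SmR) adenylyltransferase gene. The depositor notes an unexpected 65 bp insertion in the origin relative to the parent backbone. This matches the annotation, which splits the origin into two fragments, and the plasmid is reported to function normally.

The Duet architecture provides two T7 promoter/lac operator units, with lacI carried on the plasmid, so expression depends on T7 RNA polymerase and is IPTG-inducible. The first unit is followed by a short element annotated as an IS1 fragment. This most likely corresponds to the spacer of the crRNA-IS1 array, in which CRISPR repeats flank a guide matching the IS1 insertion sequences found in multiple copies in the E. coli chromosome. The second T7/lacO unit precedes a roughly 4.8 kb stretch ending at the T7 terminator. The automated annotation leaves this region unlabelled, but it is where the catalogue's VchTniQ, VchCas8, VchCas7 and VchCas6 genes would be expected to lie. Small SET1 and TcR "fragment" hits are probably annotation artefacts of backbone sequence.

TniQ and the Cascade complex (Cas8, Cas7, Cas6), loaded with the crRNA, bind the target DNA and recruit transposition machinery. The transposase proteins and the donor transposon are not encoded here and must be supplied separately. Because IS1 is a repeated target, the construct is used for multicopy chromosomal integration of cargo DNA in E. coli.
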