Features (pLannotate 1.2.2; 17 found; start..end, strand, type, name):
    147..165     +  promoter       T7 promoter: promoter for bacteriophage T7 RNA polymerase
    166..190     +  protein_bind   lac operator: The lac repressor binds to the lac operator to inhibit transcription in E. coli. This inhibition can be relieved by adding lactose or isopropyl-β-D-thiogalactopyranoside (IPTG). lac repressor encoded by lacI
   4977..4994    +  CDS            SET1 (fragment): solubility-enhancement tag derived from T7 phage gene 10B
   5002..5049    +  terminator     T7 terminator: transcription terminator for bacteriophage T7 RNA polymerase
   5220..6011    -  CDS            SmR: aminoglycoside adenylyltransferase (Murphy, 1985); aadA; confers resistance to spectinomycin and streptomycin
   6012..6103    -  promoter       AmpR promoter: bla
   6151..6832    -  rep_origin     CloDF13 ori (fragment): Plasmids containing the CloDF13 (CDF) origin of replication can be propagated in E. coli cells that contain additional plasmids with compatible origins.
   6857..6954    -  rep_origin     CloDF13 ori (fragment): Plasmids containing the CloDF13 (CDF) origin of replication can be propagated in E. coli cells that contain additional plasmids with compatible origins.
   7051..7115    -  CDS            TcR (fragment): tetracycline efflux protein; tet; confers resistance to tetracycline
   7130..7151    -  protein_bind   CAP binding site: CAP binding activates transcription in the presence of cAMP. E. coli catabolite activator protein
   7164..8246    -  CDS            lacI: lac repressor; lacI; The lac repressor binds to the lac operator to inhibit transcription in E. coli. This inhibition can be relieved by adding lactose or isopropyl-β-D-thiogalactopyranoside (IPTG).
   8247..8324    -  promoter       lacI promoter: lacI
   8332..8367    -  CDS            TcR (fragment): tetracycline efflux protein; tet; confers resistance to tetracycline
   8370..8388    +  promoter       T7 promoter: promoter for bacteriophage T7 RNA polymerase
   8389..8413    +  protein_bind   lac operator: The lac repressor binds to the lac operator to inhibit transcription in E. coli. This inhibition can be relieved by adding lactose or isopropyl-β-D-thiogalactopyranoside (IPTG). lac repressor encoded by lacI
   8428..8450    +  RBS            RBS: efficient ribosome binding site from bacteriophage T7 gene 10 (Olins and Rangwala, 1989)
   8488..10      +  mobile_element IS1 (fragment) (across the origin): prokaryotic transposable element IS1
>Addgene plasmid #140624 | pQCascade-IS1 | addgene full sequence | sequence record 305995 | Addgene NGS Result
GCTGTCGTTCGTGAACTGCCGAGTAGGTAGCTGATAACGGATCCGAATTCGAGCTCGGCGCGCCTGCAGG
TCGACAAGCTTGCGGCCGCATAATGCTTAAGTCGAACAGAAAGTAATCGTATTGTACACGGCCGCATAAT
CGAAATTAATACGACTCACTATAGGGGAATTGTGAGCGGATAACAATTCCCCATCTTAGTATATTAGTTA
AGTATAAGAAGGAGATATACATATGTTTTTGCAAAGACCTAAACCTTACAGCGATGAAAGTTTAGAAAGT
TTCTTTATCCGAGTGGCTAACAAAAATGGCTACGGTGATGTCCATCGCTTCCTAGAAGCCACTAAACGAT
TCCTTCAAGACATTGACCATAATGGCTATCAAACCTTTCCGACTGATATAACTCGGATAAACCCATACTC
AGCTAAAAACAGTTCCAGCGCACGAACTGCGTCATTCCTGAAACTTGCACAATTGACATTTAATGAACCG
CCAGAGCTACTTGGGTTGGCAATTAACAGAACAAACATGAAATACTCGCCGTCAACTAGCGCGGTTGTTA
GAGGTGCAGAAGTCTTTCCTCGCAGTTTACTACGGACGCACTCCATCCCCTGCTGTCCTTTGTGTCTGCG
AGAAAATGGCTACGCCTCCTACCTTTGGCACTTTCAGGGGTACGAATACTGCCACAGCCATAACGTACCT
TTAATTACCACTTGTAGCTGTGGTAAGGAGTTTGACTACCGAGTATCTGGGTTAAAGGGCATTTGCTGCA
AATGCAAGGAGCCTATCACCTTAACCAGCAGGGAGAACGGTCATGAGGCAGCGTGTACTGTTTCAAACTG
GCTTGCTGGCCATGAATCTAAACCTCTGCCAAATCTTCCTAAAAGCTACCGATGGGGTTTAGTTCATTGG
TGGATGGGTATTAAAGATAGCGAGTTCGATCACTTTTCGTTCGTTCAATTTTTCTCAAACTGGCCAAGGT
CATTCCACTCGATAATCGAAGATGAAGTAGAGTTCAACCTTGAGCATGCTGTTGTCAGCACGTCTGAATT
ACGACTAAAAGATCTTCTTGGTCGATTGTTTTTCGGTTCAATTCGGTTACCTGAGCGGAATCTTCAACAC
AATATCATCCTTGGTGAGCTTCTCTGCTATTTAGAAAATCGTTTATGGCAAGACAAGGGATTAATCGCCA
ACCTCAAAATGAACGCGTTAGAGGCGACTGTAATGTTAAATTGTAGCCTCGATCAGATTGCATCAATGGT
TGAACAACGCATCTTGAAGCCAAATCGAAAAAGCAAGCCCAACAGCCCTCTTGATGTTACCGATTATCTA
TTTCATTTCGGCGATATTTTCTGTCTTTGGTTAGCTGAGTTCCAAAGCGATGAGTTTAACCGTTCGTTTT
ATGTGTCGAGGTGGTAAATGCAAACTCTGAAAGAACTAATCGCATCCAATCCTGACGACTTAACAACTGA
ACTTAAGAGAGCATTTCGTCCACTCACACCGCATATTGCAATTGATGGTAATGAACTTGACGCACTGACG
ATATTAGTCAATTTAACCGATAAGACTGATGATCAGAAAGACCTGCTCGATCGAGCCAAATGCAAGCAAA
AACTTCGAGATGAAAAATGGTGGGCTAGCTGCATAAATTGCGTTAATTACAGACAAAGCCATAACCCAAA
ATTCCCGGATATACGTTCTGAAGGCGTGATTCGAACCCAAGCCCTGGGTGAATTACCGAGTTTCCTACTC
TCGTCCTCAAAAATCCCACCATACCATTGGTCATATAGCCATGATTCAAAATACGTCAACAAAAGCGCAT
TCCTCACCAATGAGTTTTGTTGGGATGGTGAGATCTCATGTTTGGGTGAGCTTCTTAAAGATGCAGATCA
CCCACTTTGGAATACTTTGAAAAAGTTAGGTTGTTCTCAAAAAACTTGCAAAGCAATGGCAAAACAACTA
GCTGATATTACTCTCACGACTATCAATGTCACACTCGCACCAAATTACCTGACTCAAATATCTCTCCCCG
ATAGTGATACATCCTACATTTCACTCTCTCCTGTTGCATCGCTATCGATGCAAAGCCACTTTCATCAGAG
GCTCCAAGATGAAAATCGGCATAGCGCGATAACGCGGTTTAGCCGAACTACCAACATGGGGGTCACTGCG
ATGACATGTGGCGGCGCATTTAGAATGTTAAAGTCTGGCGCTAAGTTTTCCAGCCCCCCTCATCACCGAT
TAAACAGTAAACGAAGTTGGTTGACGTCAGAGCATGTTCAGTCATTAAAACAGTACCAGCGCCTCAACAA
AAGCCTCATACCTGAAAACTCTCGGATTGCACTCCGTAGAAAATACAAAATCGAGCTTCAAAATATGGTC
AGATCTTGGTTTGCAATGCAAGACCATACCCTTGATTCGAACATACTTATCCAACATTTGAATCATGACC
TATCTTACTTAGGAGCCACAAAACGTTTTGCATACGATCCAGCGATGACCAAGCTCTTTACTGAGCTTTT
GAAACGAGAGTTATCAAATTCAATCAATAATGGTGAGCAACACACTAATGGATCGTTTTTAGTCCTACCG
AATATCAGGGTTTGTGGCGCAACAGCTTTAAGCTCCCCGGTAACGGTGGGGATTCCATCACTTACAGCTT
TCTTTGGCTTCGTTCACGCATTTGAACGGAATATAAATCGCACCACCTCATCGTTTCGTGTTGAATCCTT
TGCGATATGCGTCCATCAACTACATGTCGAGAAGCGAGGTTTGACAGCAGAGTTTGTGGAAAAAGGCGAC
GGGACTATATCCGCTCCCGCGACCCGGGATGACTGGCAGTGTGATGTCGTATTTAGCCTTATTTTGAACA
CCAACTTTGCTCAACATATTGACCAAGATACGTTAGTTACATCACTACCAAAGCGATTGGCTCGGGGTTC
AGCAAAAATTGCGATTGATGACTTTAAACATATCAACTCATTCTCGACATTAGAAACAGCGATCGAATCT
CTGCCAATAGAAGCTGGTAGGTGGTTATCACTTTACGCACAGTCAAACAATAATCTAAGTGATCTATTAG
CAGCCATGACAGAGGACCATCAGCTCATGGCAAGCTGCGTCGGTTACCACTTGTTAGAAGAGCCCAAAGA
TAAACCAAACTCCCTCAGAGGTTACAAACACGCTATCGCCGAGTGCATCATTGGACTCATTAACTCAATC
ACCTTTAGCTCAGAGACTGATCCCAACACAATCTTTTGGTCGCTAAAGAACTATCAAAACTACCTAGTGG
TACAGCCAAGGAGTATCAACGATGAAACTACCGACAAATCTAGCCTATGAGCGCTCTATCGACCCATCAG
ATGTCTGTTTTTTTGTCGTCTGGCCCGATGATAGAAAAACACCTTTAACCTACAATTCTCGTACTCTGCT
CGGGCAAATGGAAGCGGCATCATTAGCCTATGATGTCTCAGGTCAACCAATAAAAAGTGCCACCGCTGAG
GCGTTAGCTCAAGGGAACCCTCATCAAGTTGATTTCTGCCACGTTCCATACGGTGCGAGTCATATTGAAT
GCAGTTTCTCCGTCTCGTTTTCTTCTGAACTACGTCAACCATATAAGTGTAACTCAAGCAAAGTTAAACA
AACGCTAGTGCAATTAGTCGAGCTCTACGAAACGAAAATCGGCTGGACTGAGCTAGCAACCCGATATTTG
ATGAACATTTGCAACGGTAAATGGCTGTGGAAAAATACCCGTAAAGCCTATTGCTGGAACATTGTACTTA
CACCTTGGCCTTGGAACGGGGAAAAGGTTGGATTTGAAGATATTCGTACTAACTACACCTCACGGCAAGA
CTTTAAAAATAATAAAAATTGGTCTGCTATAGTTGAAATGATCAAAACCGCATTTTCTAGTACTGATGGG
CTGGCGATATTTGAAGTCAGGGCCACCTTGCACTTGCCAACGAATGCTATGGTGCGGCCAAGCCAAGTTT
TCACAGAAAAAGAAAGTGGCAGTAAAAGTAAATCTAAAACTCAAAACAGTCGAGTTTTTCAGAGTACAAC
TATTGATGGTGAACGATCGCCAATACTAGGGGCCTTTAAAACGGGAGCAGCTATTGCAACCATTGACGAC
TGGTATCCTGAAGCCACTGAGCCACTAAGGGTCGGACGGTTTGGGGTTCATCGCGAAGATGTCACTTGCT
ACCGTCATCCGTCTACCGGAAAAGATTTTTTCTCGATATTACAACAAGCAGAGCACTATATTGAAGTGTT
GAGCGCCAACAAAACTCCCGCTCAAGAAACTATCAACGACATGCACTTTTTAATGGCTAACCTGATTAAG
GGTGGGATGTTCCAGCATAAAGGAGACTGACTGTGAAATGGTATTATAAGACAATCACCTTTCTGCCAGA
GTTGTGCAACAACGAGTCACTGGCTGCAAAGTGTCTCCGCGTTCTGCATGGATTTAACTATCAGTATGAG
ACACGAAATATCGGCGTTTCATTTCCGCTTTGGTGTGATGCAACGGTTGGAAAAAAGATTTCATTTGTCA
GCAAGAACAAGATAGAACTCGACTTACTACTTAAACAACACTATTTCGTCCAAATGGAACAACTTCAATA
CTTTCATATATCCAACACTGTTCTCGTCCCAGAAGATTGTACATACGTTTCCTTTAGACGCTGTCAATCT
ATAGATAAGCTCACAGCAGCAGGGCTGGCAAGGAAAATCAGACGCCTGGAGAAACGTGCTCTATCTAGAG
GCGAGCAATTTGACCCATCATCTTTTGCTCAAAAAGAGCATACTGCAATAGCGCACTACCACTCACTTGG
GGAGTCCAGCAAACAGACGAACCGCAACTTTCGACTCAATATCAGGATGCTCTCGGAGCAACCCCGTGAG
GGGAACTCGATTTTTAGTAGCTATGGCTTATCAAATTCAGAAAACTCGTTTCAGCCTGTACCCTTAATCT
GACCTAGGCTGCTGCCACCGCTGAGCAATAACTAGCATAACCCCTTGGGGCCTCTAAACGGGTCTTGAGG
GGTTTTTTGCTGAAACCTCAGGCATTTGAGAAGCACACGGTCACACTGCTTCCGGTAGTCAATAAACCGG
TAAACCAGCAATAGACATAAGCGGCTATTTAACGACCCTGCCCTGAACCGACGACCGGGTCATCGTGGCC
GGATCTTGCGGCCCCTCGGCTTGAACGAATTGTTAGACATTATTTGCCGACTACCTTGGTGATCTCGCCT
TTCACGTAGTGGACAAATTCTTCCAACTGATCTGCGCGCGAGGCCAAGCGATCTTCTTCTTGTCCAAGAT
AAGCCTGTCTAGCTTCAAGTATGACGGGCTGATACTGGGCCGGCAGGCGCTCCATTGCCCAGTCGGCAGC
GACATCCTTCGGCGCGATTTTGCCGGTTACTGCGCTGTACCAAATGCGGGACAACGTAAGCACTACATTT
CGCTCATCGCCAGCCCAGTCGGGCGGCGAGTTCCATAGCGTTAAGGTTTCATTTAGCGCCTCAAATAGAT
CCTGTTCAGGAACCGGATCAAAGAGTTCCTCCGCCGCTGGACCTACCAAGGCAACGCTATGTTCTCTTGC
TTTTGTCAGCAAGATAGCCAGATCAATGTCGATCGTGGCTGGCTCGAAGATACCTGCAAGAATGTCATTG
CGCTGCCATTCTCCAAATTGCAGTTCGCGCTTAGCTGGATAACGCCACGGAATGATGTCGTCGTGCACAA
CAATGGTGACTTCTACAGCGCGGAGAATCTCGCTCTCTCCAGGGGAAGCCGAAGTTTCCAAAAGGTCGTT
GATCAAAGCTCGCCGCGTTGTTTCATCAAGCCTTACGGTCACCGTAACCAGCAAATCAATATCACTGTGT
GGCTTCAGGCCGCCATCCACTGCGGAGCCGTACAAATGTACGGCCAGCAACGTCGGTTCGAGATGGCGCT
CGATGACGCCAACTACCTCTGATAGTTGAGTCGATACTTCGGCGATCACCGCTTCCCTCATACTCTTCCT
TTTTCAATATTATTGAAGCATTTATCAGGGTTATTGTCTCATGAGCGGATACATATTTGAATGTATTTAG
AAAAATAAACAAATAGCTAGCTCACTCGGTCGCTACGCTCCGGGCGTGAGACTGCGGCGGGCGCTGCGGA
CACATACAAAGTTACCCACAGATTCCGTGGATAAGCAGGGGACTAACATGTGAGGCAAAACAGCAGGGCC
GCGCCGGTGGCGTTTTTCCATAGGCTCCGCCCTCCTGCCAGAGTTCACATAAACAGACGCTTTTCCGGTG
CATCTGTGGGAGCCGTGAGGCTCAACCATGAATCTGACAGTACGGGCGAAACCCGACAGGACTTAAAGAT
CCCCACCGTTTCCGGCGGGTCGCTCCCTCTTGCGCTCTCCTGTTCCGACCCTGCCGTTTACCGGATACCT
GTTCCGCCTTTCTCCCTTACGGGAAGTGTGGCGCTTTCTCATAGCTCACACACTGGTATCTCGGCTCGGT
GTAGGTCGTTCGCTCCAAGCTGGGCTGTAAGCAAGAACTCCCCGTTCAGCCCGACTGCTGCGCCTTATCC
GGTAACTGTTCACTTGAGTCCAACCCGGAAAAGCACGGTAAAACGCCACTGGCAGCAGCCATTGGTAACT
GGGAGTTCGCAGAGGATTTGTTTAGCTAAACACGCGGTTGCTCTTGAAGTGTGCGCCAAAGTCCGGCTAC
ACTGGAAGGACAGATTTGGTTGCTGTGCTCTGCGAAAGCCAGTTACCACGGTTAAGCAGTTCCCCAACTG
ACTTAACCTTCGATCAAACCACCTCCCCAGGTGGTTTTTTCGAAGGTTAAGTCAGTTGGGGAACTGCTTA
ACCTTCGATCAAACCACCTCCCCAGGTGGTTTTTTCGTTTACAGGGCAAAAGATTACGCGCAGAAAAAAA
GGATCTCAAGAAGATCCTTTGATCTTTTCTACTGAACCGCTCTAGATTTCAGTGCAATTTATCTCTTCAA
ATGTAGCACCTGAAGTCAGCCCCATACGATATAAGTTGTAATTCTCATGTTAGTCATGCCCCGCGCCCAC
CGGAAGGAGCTGACTGGGTTGAAGGCTCTCAAGGGCATCGGTCGAGATCCCGGTGCCTAATGAGTGAGCT
AACTTACATTAATTGCGTTGCGCTCACTGCCCGCTTTCCAGTCGGGAAACCTGTCGTGCCAGCTGCATTA
ATGAATCGGCCAACGCGCGGGGAGAGGCGGTTTGCGTATTGGGCGCCAGGGTGGTTTTTCTTTTCACCAG
TGAGACGGGCAACAGCTGATTGCCCTTCACCGCCTGGCCCTGAGAGAGTTGCAGCAAGCGGTCCACGCTG
GTTTGCCCCAGCAGGCGAAAATCCTGTTTGATGGTGGTTAACGGCGGGATATAACATGAGCTGTCTTCGG
TATCGTCGTATCCCACTACCGAGATGTCCGCACCAACGCGCAGCCCGGACTCGGTAATGGCGCGCATTGC
GCCCAGCGCCATCTGATCGTTGGCAACCAGCATCGCAGTGGGAACGATGCCCTCATTCAGCATTTGCATG
GTTTGTTGAAAACCGGACATGGCACTCCAGTCGCCTTCCCGTTCCGCTATCGGCTGAATTTGATTGCGAG
TGAGATATTTATGCCAGCCAGCCAGACGCAGACGCGCCGAGACAGAACTTAATGGGCCCGCTAACAGCGC
GATTTGCTGGTGACCCAATGCGACCAGATGCTCCACGCCCAGTCGCGTACCGTCTTCATGGGAGAAAATA
ATACTGTTGATGGGTGTCTGGTCAGAGACATCAAGAAATAACGCCGGAACATTAGTGCAGGCAGCTTCCA
CAGCAATGGCATCCTGGTCATCCAGCGGATAGTTAATGATCAGCCCACTGACGCGTTGCGCGAGAAGATT
GTGCACCGCCGCTTTACAGGCTTCGACGCCGCTTCGTTCTACCATCGACACCACCACGCTGGCACCCAGT
TGATCGGCGCGAGATTTAATCGCCGCGACAATTTGCGACGGCGCGTGCAGGGCCAGACTGGAGGTGGCAA
CGCCAATCAGCAACGACTGTTTGCCCGCCAGTTGTTGTGCCACGCGGTTGGGAATGTAATTCAGCTCCGC
CATCGCCGCTTCCACTTTTTCCCGCGTTTTCGCAGAAACGTGGCTGGCCTGGTTCACCACGCGGGAAACG
GTCTGATAAGAGACACCGGCATACTCTGCGACATCGTATAACGTTACTGGTTTCACATTCACCACCCTGA
ATTGACTCTCTTCCGGGCGCTATCATGCCATACCGCGAAAGGTTTTGCGCCATTCGATGGTGTCCGGGAT
CTCGACGCTCTCCCTTATGCGACTCCTGCATTAGGAAATTAATACGACTCACTATAGGGGAATTGTGAGC
GGATAACAATTCCCCTGTAGAAATAATTTTGTTTAACTTTAATAAGGAGATATACCATGGGTGAACTGCC
GAGTAGGTAGCTGATAACTGGCACGGCTGGGACGGAAGTC
